>Addgene plasmid #188804 | pCDF-EcAvs2 | addgene full sequence | sequence record 369873 | Addgene NGS Result
TGGTTTGATCGAAGGTTAAGCAGTTCCCCAACTGACTTAACCTTCGAAAAAACCACCTGGGGAGGTGGTT
TGATCGAAGGTTAAGTCAGTTGGGGAACTGCTTAACCGTGGTAACTGGCTTTCGCAGAGCACAGCAACCA
AATCTGTCCTTCCAGTGTAGCCGGACTTTGGCGCACACTTCAAGAGCAACCGCGTGTTTAGCTAAACAAA
TCCTCTGCGAACTCCCAGTTACCAATGGCTGCTGCCAGTGGCGTTTTACCGTGCTTTTCCGGGTTGGACT
CAAGTGAACAGTTACCGGATAAGGCGCAGCAGTCGGGCTGAACGGGGAGTTCTTGCTTACAGCCCAGCTT
GGAGCGAACGACCTACACCGAGCCGAGATACCAGTGTGTGAGCTATGAGAAAGCGCCACACTTCCCGTAA
GGGAGAAAGGCGGAACAGGTATCCGGTAAACGGCAGGGTCGGAACAGGAGAGCGCAAGAGGGAGCGACCC
GCCGGAAACGGTGGGGATCTTTAAGTCCTGTCGGGTTTCGCCCGTACTGTCAGATTCATGGTTGAGCCTC
ACGGCTCCCACAGATGCACCGGAAAAGCGTCTGTTTATGTGAACTCTGGCAGGAGGGCGGAGCCTATGGA
AAAACGCCACCGGCGCGGCCCTGCTGTTTTGCCTCACATGTTAGTCCCCTGCTTATCCACGGAATCTGTG
GGTAACTTTGTATGTGTCCGCAGCGCCCGCCGCAGTCTCACGCCCGGAGCGTAGCGACCGAGTGAGCTAG
CTATTTGTTTATTTTTCTAAATACATTCAAATATGTATCCGCTCATGAGACAATAACCCTGATAAATGCT
TCAATAATATTGAAAAAGGAAGAGTATGAGGGAAGCGGTGATCGCCGAAGTATCGACTCAACTATCAGAG
GTAGTTGGCGTCATCGAGCGCCATCTCGAACCGACGTTGCTGGCCGTACATTTGTACGGCTCCGCAGTGG
ATGGCGGCCTGAAGCCACACAGTGATATTGATTTGCTGGTTACGGTGACCGTAAGGCTTGATGAAACAAC
GCGGCGAGCTTTGATCAACGACCTTTTGGAAACTTCGGCTTCCCCTGGAGAGAGCGAGATTCTCCGCGCT
GTAGAAGTCACCATTGTTGTGCACGACGACATCATTCCGTGGCGTTATCCAGCTAAGCGCGAACTGCAAT
TTGGAGAATGGCAGCGCAATGACATTCTTGCAGGTATCTTCGAGCCAGCCACGATCGACATTGATCTGGC
TATCTTGCTGACAAAAGCAAGAGAACATAGCGTTGCCTTGGTAGGTCCAGCGGCGGAGGAACTCTTTGAT
CCGGTTCCTGAACAGGATCTATTTGAGGCGCTAAATGAAACCTTAACGCTATGGAACTCGCCGCCCGACT
GGGCTGGCGATGAGCGAAATGTAGTGCTTACGTTGTCCCGCATTTGGTACAGCGCAGTAACCGGCAAAAT
CGCGCCGAAGGATGTCGCTGCCGACTGGGCAATGGAGCGCCTGCCGGCCCAGTATCAGCCCGTCATACTT
GAAGCTAGACAGGCTTATCTTGGACAAGAAGAAGATCGCTTGGCCTCGCGCGCAGATCAGTTGGAAGAAT
TTGTCCACTACGTGAAAGGCGAGATCACCAAGGTAGTCGGCAAATAATGTCTAACAATTCGTTCAAGCCG
AGGGGCCGCAAGATCCGGCCACGATGACCCGGTCGTCGGTTCAGGGCAGGGTCGTTAAATAGCCGCTTAT
GTCTATTGCTGGTTTACCGGTTTATTGACTACCGGAAGCAGTGTGACCGTGTGCTTCTCAAATGCCTGAG
GTTTCAGCAAAAAACCCCTCAAGACCCGTTTAGAGGCCCCAAGGGGTTATGCTAGTTATTGCTCAGCGGT
GGCAGCAGCCTAGGTTAATTAGCCGCTGCTGTGGTGATGATGGTGATGGCTTCCGCCACGGGTGAAGCTG
GTTTTGTGGCTACCGGTCAGCTGGCTGTCCTCATAGTAAAACGCACCGCTGAATTCTTGACGGCCATAGT
GGTGGCTGCTAATCAGGCTGCCACCGATAACACCTTTCTCGCCCAGCAGGGTCCACACGATTTCAAAACC
GTTATCACGCAGCATGGTCAGGAACGGCTCTTTCTTAACCAGCAGGTGCGGCTTGCTCGCATAAACCGCC
TCCGCCGCAAAGCACACCATGGTGCCGTTTTCGTCGTTGAAGCTACCCTCCACTTCGCCGCTTTTCAGAC
CCATCTTCTCAAAAATCAGGTTGCTCGGTTTCAGGAAGTTCAGGGTTTCGATTTTGCTCTTATCGAACTC
TTCCTCCCACAGGTAGTTAATGCTGGTAACGCTCACGTCCGCGATCTTCGCACCGCTCTCACGATCGGTA
ACGCTGGTCCAGTCGCTGCCACCATAGTAATCGCTTTTAAAGCTCTTGAACGCCTCGCTCCAATAGTATT
CACGGTTGAACAGCTGGTAACGATCGGTGCACTCCGGCATCCAACGGCCCATAAAGTCTTGCGCGATCGC
CCAGCAACGAAAGTTTTCGAATTCCTCAACTTTCACAATATAGCTACGGATCTGGTACCACACCTCTTTA
CGCGGGTGACCCCAATCGTCGTTGCCAATGATTTTCGGTTCCTTCCAGCTCGGGTGGCTCTCCAGAACGA
TCCATTCATCACCGTTATCGTCTTTCACCTCAATGAACGCGTAGCTGTTGGTGATGGTGGTGCTGCTCTT
AACCCAGTCTTCGTTGCTGCAGGTCCAGTCAAACACCTCATCGTTCAGCCACCACATTTCTTTGTTGCTG
ATTTTCTTGGTACCGGTCTCCTTCAGCAGAATGGTCGGATCGATGTCACGAACATACGGTTCCCACGGGC
CCTGGTACGGGTTTTCTTTACGCTCATCACCGTAGCCCTCAAAACGGGTGAAGTTGTCCGCCAGACGCGC
CATATATTCATAGTACGCAATCCACTGGTATTTCTTACCGATACGCTCTTGAAACGCTTCACGACGACCA
CGGCCGGTACCGATCTGTTGATCGAAGTTACCGTGTTTCTCCGGGTCCCAGCCCAGTTCAATCACACGGT
TAAAGATGAACTGTTGCGCCAGACGCAGGTCGAAGTGCTTATCGGTCTCCAGCAGGTTGTTGTTGTGATC
CAGATACGGCTCAATTTCGTTCTCAAATTCGCTCAGCAGGTCGTAGCTCAGGCTGTTCTTGAACAGTTTC
TTGCTCGCTTTGATCTCTTCCTGCGCCTTACGGCCAACCACACGACCAAATTTAATGCCCTCGCACTTAT
CGTCATAGATGAACGGGTCGGTCGCATCGTACAGGTCTTTCTGTTGGTCGGTCAGTTTGCACTTAAAGGT
TTTGAAAACTTGCTTACGATCCACCGGGGTTTCGTTGAACTTGCAACCGCTCCAGTCGCTGTGGTTATAG
TTGGTACCAATGGTGTAACGGCTAAAATCGCCGTCCTCCATGATGCTGCTCCACAGCTCACGATACGGTT
CTTTATCGTACAGGCTTTCCAGTTCCTCTTTGCTCGGAATCTTGTCCGGCCAGATGCTGTTATACGGCGG
ACGGGTCTTGCTCAGCTCAATGCTCTCCAGTTCCAGGCCCAGGTGGTTCGCGAATTCAATGATCTCACGC
GCGTAATCACGCAGCAGGATGTTCGGATAAACGTATTTGCTGCAGAACACCTTCTGATACACGGTCTCCG
CCAGGTATTTCAGTTCCTTAATGTTGTCGGTACGCAGGGTGCAACCCAGCGCCACCGCAAAGATACGTTC
CCAAACATACGGATCGTTCACGCCGTAGAATTTGTCAATGATCTTACGCAGAACCGGGATACGCGGCTCC
AGCAGGCTAACCAGCGCTTTGGTGCTGCAATCACGCAGTTCACGGTTGCTGCTGGTCAGGAACCAGCACA
GGCTGGTCGCAACCAGTTCAATGCTCTCGTCGCTCACGAAGCTCTTATCGGTACGCGCCCACGCCCAATC
GATCAGGTGACGAAACGCGCTGTCCTCGCTATATTTGTACTTCAGTTCGGTGGTCCAGAAGCTGTCACGG
TTCGCCAGGCTGTAGTCCTTCAGCCAATCGTGCAGAAAGTTCGCGTTGAACGGGTGACCAACCAGGCCGC
TAATGCTGATCACCGCCTCCAGAAAGTGATCGAAGCTGTCCTTGAACTTGAAAACGTGCTCGTTGATGAA
CGGACGGATTTTTTCGAAGTCAATCGCCTTGATGTCACGCCAAATCAGGCTGTCGATGAACGCTTCCAGC
AGTTTCAGGTTGTTGCTAAACTCCGGCAGGAATTCATACAGCTCCTTTTCGTAACGCTCCGGCAGCTGGA
TGCTCAGCGCTTCCACAATACCGCTTTTGATATAAAAATCGCACTCGTCGTGGAAGTATTTCTTCAGACG
GCCATCCGGCTTAAACTCGCTTTCGATGTTCTCAACGTCGTTCAGCAGGAAGTTCACGGTCAGGTGATCG
TCAAAACGTTCGAACGCAACATAAACCACTTCCTCGGTGCTGTTATCGTCGTTACGCACAATACCTTTGG
TCAGCAGGCCTTCATCGATCAGCGCGCTCAGGAAGGTCTTGTCCGCAACGTAATCGTTAACCACGCTTTG
AACCACGCTGTGCGCGTCTTTCAGGCTAATGCTGTTACGACCGATCTCCAGTTTAAACTTAATGATTTCG
TTCAGCGCATCTTTCACCAGCGGAAAGCTCGGGTCGAACGCGTATTTCTTCGGGCTCGCCAGGCTCTTGT
TAACGCCCTCCACCAGAAAGTTGAAAATGTTGCTGATACCGTTGAAGCCAACCGGCACCTTGGTCAGACC
GTTTTTCTTAATGCCTTCGCACAGCAGTTTCAGAAACAGCGGGTTCTTGAACTCCGGGTTCAGGTTCGGG
CTGCTCGGACGTTCGATGTTATAGTAGTCATAAAACAGGCTAACCGCCTCCAGTTCCACGTTCTGAAAAC
CAATGTGTTCGTGGATCTCGAAGTTGTTACGAACCACGTTCTCGTGGCTAATGGTAACGTTACGGTAGGT
GGTACGCACGCTCATGATCAGGCCCAGCCACTCAAAGCAACGAATTTCATCAACGAAGCTGTTGATGTTG
TCGTTCCAAAATTTGTTGCCGTTACCCTCGTTAATCGCGTCGATGAAAACCAGCACGCGTTTACCGGTTT
TCTTGCCATACAGGTTCAGCTTTTCCAGAAACTCACGGCTGGTAATTTTCAGCTGCAGACGCTTGAAGAT
TTGGCTCCACGGGCTCTCATCGCTGGTCAGCTGTTGACCCAGAATCAGCAGGCTCGGGTAGCCGCTCGCA
ATACGGTTTTTGATAACGTCCGCCAGCAGGTGGCTTTTGCCGATACCCGCCTTGCCTTCCAGCAGCAGGA
ACGGGTTGTTCGCCAGCTTCACGGTGGTGCTGTTAATAAAGATACGCAGCTCGTTGCACGCGTAATCGAA
TTCACGCAGCATACGCAGGGTGCTGCTATATTTGTCGCTGTAGTGCTTGGTCTCGCCCACTTGTTCGCTT
TTCTCACGCAGTTCCCACAGAATGCTAACCGCGCCACCGATCGCGGTTTGGCAGCTGCTCACATAGTTGT
TGAACTTGTTGATCGGGATTTCATCCAGCTTGCTGAAGTTGATCTCCTGGTAAATGTCGCTGATTTCCTT
CAGGCTTTGGTTAATCTCGAACAGTTCGCTGCTGATAACATCGCAGCTGTGCAGTTTCTTACCCGCCACC
AGAAAGCTGTCAATGTGGCTATAAAAGATTTTGCTGAAATCGTTGGTACGGCCCAGACCGTCGAAAATCT
CCGCGATTTCCAGCTTAACGTTCAGCTCCGGGGTGTAACGGCCACCCAGGTCCGCAATCGCCTGGCTGTT
CTTCTCGTTCAGCCAATCGTCGCTCAGGTGGAAGGTCAGTTTTTCATCAATGCTACGCAGGATCAGCTTC
ACTTGGATCAGTTCCTCGTTAATGTCGAAGATCTTTTCCTTGTAGGTTTCCTCAATGTGCAGTTTCTTCA
GTTTGCTGCAGTTGTTGATCTTCAGGCTCAGCATCTCATAGAACAGGCTCAGCTGTTGCTGGGTCGGCGG
GGTGATGCTCGGGTATTCTTTAAACTTGTCCAGCAGAATCTCTTTATCCGGGAATTCCTTAAAGAAGATG
TGCTCGTTCAGCATTTCAAACAGCGGCTCGCTGTGATAGAACGGGATCGCACCGCTCTCAACCGGGTAGG
TTTCCTCGAATTCAATCGCGGTTTCCTCGATCAGCTGATACAGACGATCCACGTAACGTTTTTGCGGAAA
CAGCGCTTTCTTGATGCAGCCATAACCTTCCTGGCTAATGAATTGGTCGATCAGCTTGGTCGCAACGTAG
GTCGCCACGGTAATGCTGATCGGTTCCATGGTATATCTCCTTATTAAAGTTAAACAAAATTATTTCTACA
GGGGAATTGTTATCCGCTCACAATTCCCCTATAGTGAGTCGTATTAATTTCCTAATGCAGGAGTCGCATA
AGGGAGAGCGTCGAGATCCCGGACACCATCGAATGGCGCAAAACCTTTCGCGGTATGGCATGATAGCGCC
CGGAAGAGAGTCAATTCAGGGTGGTGAATGTGAAACCAGTAACGTTATACGATGTCGCAGAGTATGCCGG
TGTCTCTTATCAGACCGTTTCCCGCGTGGTGAACCAGGCCAGCCACGTTTCTGCGAAAACGCGGGAAAAA
GTGGAAGCGGCGATGGCGGAGCTGAATTACATTCCCAACCGCGTGGCACAACAACTGGCGGGCAAACAGT
CGTTGCTGATTGGCGTTGCCACCTCCAGTCTGGCCCTGCACGCGCCGTCGCAAATTGTCGCGGCGATTAA
ATCTCGCGCCGATCAACTGGGTGCCAGCGTGGTGGTGTCGATGGTAGAACGAAGCGGCGTCGAAGCCTGT
AAAGCGGCGGTGCACAATCTTCTCGCGCAACGCGTCAGTGGGCTGATCATTAACTATCCGCTGGATGACC
AGGATGCCATTGCTGTGGAAGCTGCCTGCACTAATGTTCCGGCGTTATTTCTTGATGTCTCTGACCAGAC
ACCCATCAACAGTATTATTTTCTCCCATGAAGACGGTACGCGACTGGGCGTGGAGCATCTGGTCGCATTG
GGTCACCAGCAAATCGCGCTGTTAGCGGGCCCATTAAGTTCTGTCTCGGCGCGTCTGCGTCTGGCTGGCT
GGCATAAATATCTCACTCGCAATCAAATTCAGCCGATAGCGGAACGGGAAGGCGACTGGAGTGCCATGTC
CGGTTTTCAACAAACCATGCAAATGCTGAATGAGGGCATCGTTCCCACTGCGATGCTGGTTGCCAACGAT
CAGATGGCGCTGGGCGCAATGCGCGCCATTACCGAGTCCGGGCTGCGCGTTGGTGCGGACATCTCGGTAG
TGGGATACGACGATACCGAAGACAGCTCATGTTATATCCCGCCGTTAACCACCATCAAACAGGATTTTCG
CCTGCTGGGGCAAACCAGCGTGGACCGCTTGCTGCAACTCTCTCAGGGCCAGGCGGTGAAGGGCAATCAG
CTGTTGCCCGTCTCACTGGTGAAAAGAAAAACCACCCTGGCGCCCAATACGCAAACCGCCTCTCCCCGCG
CGTTGGCCGATTCATTAATGCAGCTGGCACGACAGGTTTCCCGACTGGAAAGCGGGCAGTGAGCGCAACG
CAATTAATGTAAGTTAGCTCACTCATTAGGCACCGGGATCTCGACCGATGCCCTTGAGAGCCTTCAACCC
AGTCAGCTCCTTCCGGTGGGCGCGGGGCATGACTAACATGAGAATTACAACTTATATCGTATGGGGCTGA
CTTCAGGTGCTACATTTGAAGAGATAAATTGCACTGAAATCTAGAGCGGTTCAGTAGAAAAGATCAAAGG
ATCTTCTTGAGATCCTTTTTTTCTGCGCGTAATCTTTTGCCCTGTAAACGAAAAAACCACCTGGGGAGG
Features (pLannotate 1.2.2; 15 found; start..end, strand, type, name):
     45..726     +  rep_origin     CloDF13 ori (fragment): Plasmids containing the CloDF13 (CDF) origin of replication can be propagated in E. coli cells that contain additional plasmids with compatible origins.
    774..865     +  promoter       AmpR promoter: bla
    866..1657    +  CDS            SmR: aminoglycoside adenylyltransferase (Murphy, 1985); aadA; confers resistance to spectinomycin and streptomycin
   1828..1875    -  terminator     T7 terminator: transcription terminator for bacteriophage T7 RNA polymerase
   1883..1900    -  CDS            SET1 (fragment): solubility-enhancement tag derived from T7 phage gene 10B
   3228..3244    -  CDS            Gem1 (1-110) (fragment): degron consisting of residues 1-110 of human Geminin (Zielke and Edgar, 2015)
   6406..6428    -  RBS            RBS: efficient ribosome binding site from bacteriophage T7 gene 10 (Olins and Rangwala, 1989)
   6443..6467    -  protein_bind   lac operator: The lac repressor binds to the lac operator to inhibit transcription in E. coli. This inhibition can be relieved by adding lactose or isopropyl-β-D-thiogalactopyranoside (IPTG). lac repressor encoded by lacI
   6468..6486    -  promoter       T7 promoter: promoter for bacteriophage T7 RNA polymerase
   6489..6524    +  CDS            TcR (fragment): tetracycline efflux protein; tet; confers resistance to tetracycline
   6532..6609    +  promoter       lacI promoter: lacI
   6610..7692    +  CDS            lacI: lac repressor; lacI; The lac repressor binds to the lac operator to inhibit transcription in E. coli. This inhibition can be relieved by adding lactose or isopropyl-β-D-thiogalactopyranoside (IPTG).
   7705..7726    +  protein_bind   CAP binding site: CAP binding activates transcription in the presence of cAMP. E. coli catabolite activator protein
   7741..7805    +  CDS            TcR (fragment): tetracycline efflux protein; tet; confers resistance to tetracycline
   7902..20      +  rep_origin     CloDF13 ori (fragment) (across the origin): Plasmids containing the CloDF13 (CDF) origin of replication can be propagated in E. coli cells that contain additional plasmids with compatible origins.
