[The description below was written by a language model from this plasmid's Addgene catalogue record and pLannotate feature annotations shown in this document.]
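Description:
pCDF-EcAvs2 is a bacterial expression plasmid built on the pCDF-1b backbone for inducible production of the antiviral protein EcAvs2 in E. coli. It replicates from the CloDF13 (CDF) origin, a low-copy replicon that is compatible with other common origin classes, so it can be maintained alongside additional plasmids in the same cell. Selection relies on the aadA aminoglycoside adenylyltransferase gene (SmR), which confers spectinomycin and streptomycin resistance. The catalogue lists a total size of 7,914 bp, while the sequenced record is slightly longer at 7,979 nt.

The payload is a codon-optimized EcAvs2 coding sequence of roughly 4.5 kb, derived from Escherichia coli NCTC9087, carrying a C-terminal His tag and inserted by Gibson assembly. It sits on the reverse strand between a T7 promoter with an adjacent lac operator and a T7 gene 10 ribosome binding site upstream, and the T7 terminator downstream. The plasmid also encodes lacI under its own promoter, so the lac repressor holds transcription off until IPTG or lactose is added, and expression requires a host that supplies T7 RNA polymerase. The automated annotation does not label the EcAvs2 open reading frame or the His tag itself. The very short hits to SET1, a Geminin degron and TcR are probably incidental sequence matches or backbone remnants, not functional elements.

The construct is suited to overexpression and affinity purification of His-tagged EcAvs2. The associated publication concerns prokaryotic innate immunity through pattern recognition of conserved viral proteins. The compatible origin would also allow co-expression with partner proteins from a second plasmid, though the record does not state this use.
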