Addgene plasmid #188804: pCDF-EcAvs2
Purpose: Codon optimized EcAvs2 with C-terminal His tag
Depositing lab: Feng Zhang. Depositing organization: Broad Institute. Publication: Prokaryotic innate immunity through pattern recognition of conserved viral proteins. Gao LA, Wilkinson ME, Strecker J, Makarova KS, Macrae RK, Koonin EV, Zhang F. Science. 2022 Aug 12;377(6607):eabm4096. doi: 10.1126/science.abm4096. Epub 2022 Aug 12. PubMed 35951700.
Backbone
  Vector backbone: pCDF-1b
  Backbone size w/o insert (bp): 3423
  Total vector size (bp): 7914
  Vector type: Bacterial Expression
Growth in bacteria
  Bacterial resistance: Spectinomycin, 50 μg/mL
  Growth temperature: 37°C
  Growth strain: DH5alpha
  Copy number: Low Copy
Gene/Insert
  Gene/Insert name: EcAvs2
  Species: Escherichia coli NCTC9087
  Insert size (bp): 4491
  GenBank ID: WP_063118745.1
  Promoter: T7
  Tag / fusion protein: His (C terminal on insert)
  Cloning method: Gibson Cloning
  Sequencing primers: 5′ N/A
Terms and licenses: Academic/Nonprofit Terms; Industry Terms: Not Available to Industry
How to cite: pCDF-EcAvs2 was a gift from Feng Zhang (Addgene plasmid # 188804 ; http://n2t.net/addgene:188804 ; RRID:Addgene_188804)
